Addgene plasmid #117445: g13s pD47
Purpose: Expression of Iqsec1
Depositing lab: Richard Kahn.
Backbone
  Vector backbone: pcDNA-DEST47
  Vector type: Mammalian Expression
Growth in bacteria
  Bacterial resistance: Ampicillin, 100 μg/mL
  Growth temperature: 37°C
  Growth strain: DH5alpha
  Copy number: High Copy
Gene/Insert
  Gene/Insert name: Iqsec1 (alt names: BRAG2; GEP100)
  Species: H. sapiens (human)
  Insert size (bp): 3342
  Entrez Gene: IQSEC1 (a.k.a. ARF-GEP100, ARFGEP100, BRAG2, GEP100)
  Tag / fusion protein: GFP (C terminal on insert)
  Cloning method: Gateway Cloning
Terms and licenses: Academic/Nonprofit Terms; Industry Terms: Not Available to Industry
How to cite: g13s pD47 was a gift from Richard Kahn (Addgene plasmid # 117445 ; http://n2t.net/addgene:117445 ; RRID:Addgene_117445)
