[The description below was written by a language model from this plasmid's Addgene catalogue record and pLannotate feature annotations shown in this document.]
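Description:
g13s pD47 is a mammalian expression plasmid built on the Gateway destination vector pcDNA-DEST47, carrying human IQSEC1 (also known as BRAG2, GEP100 or ARF-GEP100), a guanine nucleotide exchange factor for ARF GTPases. The open reading frame was introduced by Gateway recombination and sits between attB1 and attB2 sites. It lies downstream of the human cytomegalovirus immediate early enhancer and promoter, with a T7 promoter also positioned upstream of the insert. Immediately after attB2 comes the vector's Cycle 3 GFP coding sequence, so the protein is intended to be produced as a C-terminal GFP fusion, with transcripts terminated by the bovine growth hormone polyadenylation signal. The catalogue lists the insert as 3,342 bp, whereas the annotated IQSEC1 match spans about 2.5 kb and is flagged as a fragment. The record does not explain the difference or state which isoform is present.

The plasmid is propagated in E. coli through a high-copy ColE1/pUC-type origin, with selection on ampicillin through the β-lactamase gene. An f1 origin is also present and would allow single-stranded DNA production. A separate cassette places the neomycin phosphotransferase gene under the SV40 enhancer and early promoter with an SV40 polyadenylation signal, which permits G418 selection of stably transfected mammalian cells. Several short annotations, including the HIV-1 LTR, ble, lacI and bom fragments, appear to be partial backbone matches rather than functional elements. The stated purpose is simply expression of Iqsec1. The GFP fusion makes the construct suitable for visualising the protein's expression and localisation in transfected cells.
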