Features (pLannotate 1.2.2; 23 found; start..end, strand, type, name):
    165..544     +  enhancer       CMV enhancer: human cytomegalovirus immediate early enhancer
    545..748     +  promoter       CMV promoter: human cytomegalovirus (CMV) immediate early promoter
    744..777     +  LTR            5' LTR (truncated) (fragment): truncated 5' long terminal repeat (LTR) from HIV-1
    793..811     +  promoter       T7 promoter: promoter for bacteriophage T7 RNA polymerase
    844..868     +  protein_bind   attB1: mutant version of attB; recombination site for the Gateway® BP reaction BP Clonase™
    886..3408    +  CDS            IQSEC1 (fragment): IQEC1_HUMAN - Also known as ARFGEP100, BRAG2 From Homo sapiens (Human).
   3410..3434    -  protein_bind   attB2: mutant version of attB; recombination site for the Gateway® BP reaction BP Clonase™
   3445..4164    +  CDS            Cycle 3 GFP: Cycle 3 GFP (Crameri et al., 1996) mammalian codon-optimized
   4192..4416    +  polyA_signal   bGH poly(A) signal: bovine growth hormone polyadenylation signal
   4420..4441    +  promoter       SV40 promoter (fragment): SV40 enhancer and early promoter
   4462..4890    +  rep_origin     f1 ori (sequence partly withheld): f1 bacteriophage origin of replication; arrow indicates direction of (+) strand synthesis
   4904..5233    +  promoter       SV40 promoter: SV40 enhancer and early promoter
   5300..6091    +  CDS            neo: KKA2_KLEPN - Also known as kan, nptII. Experimental evidence at protein level: Swiss-Prot protein existence level 1. Resistance to kanamycin, neomycin, paromomycin, ribostamycin, butirosin and gentamicin B. From Klebsiella pneumoniae.
   6117..6275    +  CDS            ble (fragment): BLE_KLEPN - Experimental evidence at protein level: Swiss-Prot protein existence level 1. Binding protein with a strong affinity to the bleomycin family of antibiotics. Binds to CL990; an antimitotic-antibiotic compound. From Klebsiella pneumoniae.
   6270..6391    +  polyA_signal   SV40 poly(A) signal: SV40 polyadenylation signal
   6464..6480    -  protein_bind   lac operator: The lac repressor binds to the lac operator to inhibit transcription in E. coli. This inhibition can be relieved by adding lactose or isopropyl-β-D-thiogalactopyranoside (IPTG). lac repressor encoded by lacI
   6488..6518    -  promoter       lac promoter: promoter for the E. coli lac operon
   6533..6554    -  protein_bind   CAP binding site: CAP binding activates transcription in the presence of cAMP. E. coli catabolite activator protein
   6567..6659    -  CDS            lacI (fragment): lac repressor; lacI; The lac repressor binds to the lac operator to inhibit transcription in E. coli. This inhibition can be relieved by adding lactose or isopropyl-β-D-thiogalactopyranoside (IPTG).
   6842..7430    -  rep_origin     ori: high-copy-number ColE1/pMB1/pBR322/pUC origin of replication
   7601..8461    -  CDS            AmpR: β-lactamase; bla; confers resistance to ampicillin, carbenicillin, and related antibiotics
   8462..8566    -  promoter       AmpR promoter: bla
   8625..10      -  misc_feature   bom (fragment) (across the origin): basis of mobility region from pBR322
>Addgene plasmid #117445 | g13s pD47 | addgene full sequence | sequence record 226783 | Addgene NGS Result
AAGCCAGTATCTGCTCCCTGCTTGTGTGTTGGAGGTCGCTGAGTAGTGCGCGAGCAAAATTTAAGCTACA
ACAAGGCAAGGCTTGACCGACAATTGCATGAAGAATCTGCTTAGGGTTAGGCGTTTTGCGCTGCTTCGCG
ATGTACGGGCCAGATATACGCGTTGACATTGATTATTGACTAGTTATTAATAGTAATCAATTACGGGGTC
ATTAGTTCATAGCCCATATATGGAGTTCCGCGTTACATAACTTACGGTAAATGGCCCGCCTGGCTGACCG
CCCAACGACCCCCGCCCATTGACGTCAATAATGACGTATGTTCCCATAGTAACGCCAATAGGGACTTTCC
ATTGACGTCAATGGGTGGAGTATTTACGGTAAACTGCCCACTTGGCAGTACATCAAGTGTATCATATGCC
AAGTACGCCCCCTATTGACGTCAATGACGGTAAATGGCCCGCCTGGCATTATGCCCAGTACATGACCTTA
TGGGACTTTCCTACTTGGCAGTACATCTACGTATTAGTCATCGCTATTACCATGGTGATGCGGTTTTGGC
AGTACATCAATGGGCGTGGATAGCGGTTTGACTCACGGGGATTTCCAAGTCTCCACCCCATTGACGTCAA
TGGGAGTTTGTTTTGGCACCAAAATCAACGGGACTTTCCAAAATGTCGTAACAACTCCGCCCCATTGACG
CAAATGGGCGGTAGGCGTGTACGGTGGGAGGTCTATATAAGCAGAGCTCTCTGGCTAACTAGAGAACCCA
CTGCTTACTGGCTTATCGAAATTAATACGACTCACTATAGGGAGACCCAAGCTGGCTAGTTAAGCTTGAT
CAAACAAGTTTGTACAAAAAAGCAGGCTTAGAAGGAGATAGAACCATGCTAGAACGAAAGTATGGGGGGC
GCCTGGTAACCCGCCATGCGGCCCGCACCATCCAGACGGCGTTTCGCCAGTACCAGATGAACAAGAACTT
CGAGCGCTTGCGCAGCTCCATGTCAGAGAACCGCATGTCACGCCGGATTGTGCTGTCCAACATGAGGATG
CAGTTCTCCTTTGAGGGGCCTGAGAAAGTGCACAGCTCCTACTTCGAGGGGAAGCAGGTCTCAGTGACTA
ACGACGGCTCCCAGCTGGGAGCCCTGGTGTCCCCTGAGTGTGGTGACCTCAGCGAGCCCACCACCCTCAA
GTCTCCGGCCCCCTCCAGTGACTTTGCGGACGCCATCACCGAGCTGGAGGACGCCTTCTCTAGGCAAGTG
AAATCACTGGCCGAGTCCATCGACGATGCCCTCAACTGCCGCAGCCTGCACACTGAGGAGGCACCGGCCC
TGGATGCGGCGCGGGCCCGGGACACCGAACCCCAGACAGCCCTGCACGGCATGGACCACCGCAAACTGGA
CGAGATGACGGCCTCGTACAGTGATGTCACCCTGTACATCGATGAGGAGGAGCTGTCGCCCCCTCTGCCC
CTCTCGCAGGCAGGGGACCGGCCGTCCAGCACCGAGTCGGACCTGCGGCTACGGGCTGGGGGCGCAGCCC
CAGACTACTGGGCCCTGGCCCACAAAGAGGACAAGGCTGACACGGACACGAGCTGCCGGAGCACGCCGTC
GCTGGAGCGGCAGGAGCAGCGGCTGCGGGTGGAGCATCTGCCGCTGCTCACCATCGAGCCACCCAGCGAC
AGCTCTGTGGACCTTAGTGACCGCTCGGAGCGGGGGTCACTCAAGAGGCAGAGTGCTTACGAGCGCAGCC
TTGGCGGGCAGCAGGGCAGTCCCAAGCATGGTCCCCACAGCGGCGCCCCCAAGAGCCTCCCCCGGGAGGA
GCCTGAGTTGCGGCCCCGGCCCCCCAGGCCCCTGGACAGCCACTTGGCCATCAATGGCTCAGCCAACCGG
CAGAGCAAGTCTGAGTCGGACTACTCAGACGGTGACAATGACAGCATCAACAGCACGTCCAACTCCAACG
ATACCATCAACTGCAGCTCCGAGTCATCGTCCCGTGACAGCCTGCGGGAGCAGACGCTCAGCAAGCAGAC
CTACCACAAGGAGGCCCGCAACAGCTGGGACTCGCCTGCCTTTAGCAACGATGTCATCCGCAAGAGGCAC
TACCGCATCGGCCTGAACCTCTTCAACAAGAAGCCTGAGAAGGGAGTCCAGTACCTCATCGAGCGTGGCT
TTGTGCCCGACACGCCCGTCGGGGTGGCCCACTTCCTGCTGCAGCGCAAGGGCCTCAGCCGGCAGATGAT
CGGCGAGTTCCTGGGCAACCGGCAGAAGCAGTTCAACCGTGACGTGCTCGACTGCGTCGTGGACGAGATG
GACTTCTCTACCATGGAGCTGGATGAGGCCCTCAGGAAATTCCAGGCGCACATCCGTGTCCAAGGGGAGG
CTCAGAAAGTGGAGCGGCTCATAGAGGCGTTCAGCCAGCGCTACTGCATCTGCAACCCTGGGGTGGTGCG
GCAATTCCGGAACCCAGACACCATTTTCATCCTGGCCTTCGCCATCATCCTGCTGAACACCGACATGTAC
AGCCCCAATGTCAAGCCCGAGCGGAAAATGAAGCTAGAGGACTTCATCAAGAACCTCCGAGGTGTGGACG
ATGGTGAGGACATTCCCCGTGAGATGCTGATGGGGATCTATGAACGGATCCGTAAGCGAGAGCTAAAGAC
CAATGAGGACCATGTGTCCCAGGTGCAGAAGGTGGAGAAGCTCATTGTGGGGAAAAAGCCGATCGGATCC
CTGCATCCCGGGCTCGGCTGTGTGCTCTCTCTGCCCCACCGTCGGTTGGTCTGCTACTGCCGGCTCTTTG
AGGTTCCAGACCCAAACAAGCCCCAGAAACTCGGACTACACCAGCGAGAAATCTTCCTGTTCAACGACCT
CCTGGTGGTCACCAAGATCTTCCAGAAGAAGAAGAACTCGGTGACGTACAGCTTCCGACAGTCCTTCTCC
TTGTACGGCATGCAGGTCCTGCTCTTCGAGAACCAGTACTACCCCAATGGCATCCGGCTCACCTCGTCTG
TCCCCGGAGCAGATATCAAAGTGTTAATAAACTTCAACGCCCCCAACCCTCAAGACCGGAAGAAATTCAC
CGATGACCTGCGGGAGTCCATTGCGGAAGTCCAAGAGATGGAGAAGCACAGGATAGAGTCGGAGCTCGAG
AAGCAGAAAGGCGTCGTGCGGCCCAGCATGTCCCAGTGCTCTAGCCTCAAAAAGGAGTCGGGCAACGGAA
CACTGAGCCGGGCCTGCCTGGACGACAGCTATGCCAGCGGTGAGGGCCTCAAGCGCAGCGCCCTCAGCAG
CTCCCTGCGGGACCTCTCGGAAGCCGGGAAGCGAGGGCGTCGCAGCAGTGCGGGATCGCTAGAGAGCAAT
GTGGAATTTCAGCCTTTCGAGCCACTGCAGCCGTCAGTGCTGTGCTCCGACCCAGCTTTCTTGTACAAAG
TGGTTCGATCTAGAATGGCTAGCAAAGGAGAAGAACTTTTCACTGGAGTTGTCCCAATTCTTGTTGAATT
AGATGGTGATGTTAATGGGCACAAATTTTCTGTCAGTGGAGAGGGTGAAGGTGATGCTACATACGGAAAG
CTTACCCTTAAATTTATTTGCACTACTGGAAAACTACCTGTTCCATGGCCAACACTTGTCACTACTTTCT
CTTATGGTGTTCAATGCTTTTCCCGTTATCCGGATCATATGAAACGGCATGACTTTTTCAAGAGTGCCAT
GCCCGAAGGTTATGTACAGGAACGCACTATATCTTTCAAAGATGACGGGAACTACAAGACGCGTGCTGAA
GTCAAGTTTGAAGGTGATACCCTTGTTAATCGTATCGAGTTAAAAGGTATTGATTTTAAAGAAGATGGAA
ACATTCTCGGACACAAACTCGAGTACAACTATAACTCACACAATGTATACATCACGGCAGACAAACAAAA
GAATGGAATCAAAGCTAACTTCAAAATTCGCCACAACATTGAAGATGGATCCGTTCAACTAGCAGACCAT
TATCAACAAAATACTCCAATTGGCGATGGCCCTGTCCTTTTACCAGACAACCATTACCTGTCGACACAAT
CTGCCCTTTCGAAAGATCCCAACGAAAAGCGTGACCACATGGTCCTTCTTGAGTTTGTAACTGCTGCTGG
GATTACACATGGCATGGATGAGCTCTACAAATAATGAATTAAACCCGCTGATCAGCCTCGACTGTGCCTT
CTAGTTGCCAGCCATCTGTTGTTTGCCCCTCCCCCGTGCCTTCCTTGACCCTGGAAGGTGCCACTCCCAC
TGTCCTTTCCTAATAAAATGAGGAAATTGCATCGCATTGTCTGAGTAGGTGTCATTCTATTCTGGGGGGT
GGGGTGGGGCAGGACAGCAAGGGGGAGGATTGGGAAGACAATAGCAGGCATGCTGGGGATGCGGTGGGCT
CTATGGCTTCTGAGGCGGAAAGAACCAGCTGGGGCTCTAGGGGGTATCCCC
[124 nt withheld, positions 4462-4585]
C
[91 nt withheld, positions 4587-4677]
A
[49 nt withheld, positions 4679-4727]
CCTTTGACGTTGGAGTCCACGTTCTTT
[37 nt withheld, positions 4755-4791]
ACCCTATCTCGGTCTATTCTTTTGATTTATAAGGGATTTTGCCGATTTCGGCCTATTGGTTAAAAAATGA
GCTGATTTAACAAAAATTTAACGCGAATTAATTCTGTGGAATGTGTGTCAGTTAGGGTGTGGAAAGTCCC
CAGGCTCCCCAGCAGGCAGAAGTATGCAAAGCATGCATCTCAATTAGTCAGCAACCAGGTGTGGAAAGTC
CCCAGGCTCCCCAGCAGGCAGAAGTATGCAAAGCATGCATCTCAATTAGTCAGCAACCATAGTCCCGCCC
CTAACTCCGCCCATCCCGCCCCTAACTCCGCCCAGTTCCGCCCATTCTCCGCCCCATGGCTGACTAATTT
TTTTTATTTATGCAGAGGCCGAGGCCGCCTCTGCCTCTGAGCTATTCCAGAAGTAGTGAGGAGGCTTTTT
TGGAGGCCTAGGCTTTTGCAAAAAGCTCCCGGGAGCTTGTATATCCATTTTCGGATCTGATCAAGAGACA
GGATGAGGATCGTTTCGCATGATTGAACAAGATGGATTGCACGCAGGTTCTCCGGCCGCTTGGGTGGAGA
GGCTATTCGGCTATGACTGGGCACAACAGACAATCGGCTGCTCTGATGCCGCCGTGTTCCGGCTGTCAGC
GCAGGGGCGCCCGGTTCTTTTTGTCAAGACCGACCTGTCCGGTGCCCTGAATGAACTGCAGGACGAGGCA
GCGCGGCTATCGTGGCTGGCCACGACGGGCGTTCCTTGCGCAGCTGTGCTCGACGTTGTCACTGAAGCGG
GAAGGGACTGGCTGCTATTGGGCGAAGTGCCGGGGCAGGATCTCCTGTCATCTCACCTTGCTCCTGCCGA
GAAAGTATCCATCATGGCTGATGCAATGCGGCGGCTGCATACGCTTGATCCGGCTACCTGCCCATTCGAC
CACCAAGCGAAACATCGCATCGAGCGAGCACGTACTCGGATGGAAGCCGGTCTTGTCGATCAGGATGATC
TGGACGAAGAGCATCAGGGGCTCGCGCCAGCCGAACTGTTCGCCAGGCTCAAGGCGCGCATGCCCGACGG
CGAGGATCTCGTCGTGACCCATGGCGATGCCTGCTTGCCGAATATCATGGTGGAAAATGGCCGCTTTTCT
GGATTCATCGACTGTGGCCGGCTGGGTGTGGCGGACCGCTATCAGGACATAGCGTTGGCTACCCGTGATA
TTGCTGAAGAGCTTGGCGGCGAATGGGCTGACCGCTTCCTCGTGCTTTACGGTATCGCCGCTCCCGATTC
GCAGCGCATCGCCTTCTATCGCCTTCTTGACGAGTTCTTCTGAGCGGGACTCTGGGGTTCGCGAAATGAC
CGACCAAGCGACGCCCAACCTGCCATCACGAGATTTCGATTCCACCGCCGCCTTCTATGAAAGGTTGGGC
TTCGGAATCGTTTTCCGGGACGCCGGCTGGATGATCCTCCAGCGCGGGGATCTCATGCTGGAGTTCTTCG
CCCACCCCAACTTGTTTATTGCAGCTTATAATGGTTACAAATAAAGCAATAGCATCACAAATTTCACAAA
TAAAGCATTTTTTTCACTGCATTCTAGTTGTGGTTTGTCCAAACTCATCAATGTATCTTATCATGTCTGT
ATACCGTCGACCTCTAGCTAGAGCTTGGCGTAATCATGGTCATAGCTGTTTCCTGTGTGAAATTGTTATC
CGCTCACAATTCCACACAACATACGAGCCGGAAGCATAAAGTGTAAAGCCTGGGGTGCCTAATGAGTGAG
CTAACTCACATTAATTGCGTTGCGCTCACTGCCCGCTTTCCAGTCGGGAAACCTGTCGTGCCAGCTGCAT
TAATGAATCGGCCAACGCGCGGGGAGAGGCGGTTTGCGTATTGGGCGCTCTTCCGCTTCCTCGCTCACTG
ACTCGCTGCGCTCGGTCGTTCGGCTGCGGCGAGCGGTATCAGCTCACTCAAAGGCGGTAATACGGTTATC
CACAGAATCAGGGGATAACGCAGGAAAGAACATGTGAGCAAAAGGCCAGCAAAAGGCCAGGAACCGTAAA
AAGGCCGCGTTGCTGGCGTTTTTCCATAGGCTCCGCCCCCCTGACGAGCATCACAAAAATCGACGCTCAA
GTCAGAGGTGGCGAAACCCGACAGGACTATAAAGATACCAGGCGTTTCCCCCTGGAAGCTCCCTCGTGCG
CTCTCCTGTTCCGACCCTGCCGCTTACCGGATACCTGTCCGCCTTTCTCCCTTCGGGAAGCGTGGCGCTT
TCTCATAGCTCACGCTGTAGGTATCTCAGTTCGGTGTAGGTCGTTCGCTCCAAGCTGGGCTGTGTGCACG
AACCCCCCGTTCAGCCCGACCGCTGCGCCTTATCCGGTAACTATCGTCTTGAGTCCAACCCGGTAAGACA
CGACTTATCGCCACTGGCAGCAGCCACTGGTAACAGGATTAGCAGAGCGAGGTATGTAGGCGGTGCTACA
GAGTTCTTGAAGTGGTGGCCTAACTACGGCTACACTAGAAGAACAGTATTTGGTATCTGCGCTCTGCTGA
AGCCAGTTACCTTCGGAAAAAGAGTTGGTAGCTCTTGATCCGGCAAACAAACCACCGCTGGTAGCGGTGG
TTTTTTTGTTTGCAAGCAGCAGATTACGCGCAGAAAAAAAGGATCTCAAGAAGATCCTTTGATCTTTTCT
ACGGGGTCTGACGCTCAGTGGAACGAAAACTCACGTTAAGGGATTTTGGTCATGAGATTATCAAAAAGGA
TCTTCACCTAGATCCTTTTAAATTAAAAATGAAGTTTTAAATCAATCTAAAGTATATATGAGTAAACTTG
GTCTGACAGTTACCAATGCTTAATCAGTGAGGCACCTATCTCAGCGATCTGTCTATTTCGTTCATCCATA
GTTGCCTGACTCCCCGTCGTGTAGATAACTACGATACGGGAGGGCTTACCATCTGGCCCCAGTGCTGCAA
TGATACCGCGAGACCCACGCTCACCGGCTCCAGATTTATCAGCAATAAACCAGCCAGCCGGAAGGGCCGA
GCGCAGAAGTGGTCCTGCAACTTTATCCGCCTCCATCCAGTCTATTAATTGTTGCCGGGAAGCTAGAGTA
AGTAGTTCGCCAGTTAATAGTTTGCGCAACGTTGTTGCCATTGCTACAGGCATCGTGGTGTCACGCTCGT
CGTTTGGTATGGCTTCATTCAGCTCCGGTTCCCAACGATCAAGGCGAGTTACATGATCCCCCATGTTGTG
CAAAAAAGCGGTTAGCTCCTTCGGTCCTCCGATCGTTGTCAGAAGTAAGTTGGCCGCAGTGTTATCACTC
ATGGTTATGGCAGCACTGCATAATTCTCTTACTGTCATGCCATCCGTAAGATGCTTTTCTGTGACTGGTG
AGTACTCAACCAAGTCATTCTGAGAATAGTGTATGCGGCGACCGAGTTGCTCTTGCCCGGCGTCAATACG
GGATAATACCGCGCCACATAGCAGAACTTTAAAAGTGCTCATCATTGGAAAACGTTCTTCGGGGCGAAAA
CTCTCAAGGATCTTACCGCTGTTGAGATCCAGTTCGATGTAACCCACTCGTGCACCCAACTGATCTTCAG
CATCTTTTACTTTCACCAGCGTTTCTGGGTGAGCAAAAACAGGAAGGCAAAATGCCGCAAAAAAGGGAAT
AAGGGCGACACGGAAATGTTGAATACTCATACTCTTCCTTTTTCAATATTATTGAAGCATTTATCAGGGT
TATTGTCTCATGAGCGGATACATATTTGAATGTATTTAGAAAAATAAACAAATAGGGGTTCCGCGCACAT
TTCCCCGAAAAGTGCCACCTGACGTCGACGGATCGGGAGATCTCCCGATCCCCTATGGTGCACTCTCAGT
ACAATCTGCTCTGATGCCGCATAGTT
